>Addgene plasmid #224090 | pFA6a-link-ymiRFP680-Kan | addgene full sequence | sequence record 452185 | Addgene NGS Result
CATGAGCGGATACATATTTGAATGTATTTAGAAAAATAAACAAATAGGGGTTCCGCGCACATTTCCCCGA
AAAGTGCCACCTGACGTCTAAGAAACCATTATTATCATGACATTAACCTATAAAAATAGGCGTATCACGA
GGCCCTTTCGTCTCGCGCGTTTCGGTGATGACGGTGAAAACCTCTGACACATGCAGCTCCCGGAGACGGT
CACAGCTTGTCTGTAAGCGGATGCCGGGAGCAGACAAGCCCGTCAGGGCGCGTCAGCGGGTGTTGGCGGG
TGTCGGGGCTGGCTTAACTATGCGGCATCAGAGCAGATTGTACTGAGAGTGCACCATATGGACATATTGT
CGTTAGAACGCGGCTACAATTAATACATAACCTTATGTATCATACACATACGATTTAGGTGACACTATAG
AACGCGGCCGCCAGCTGAAGCTTCGTACGCTGCAGGTCGACGGATCGGTGACGGTGCTGGTTTAATTAAC
ATGGCTGAAGGTTCTGTTGCTAGACAACCAGATTTGTTGACTTGTGATGATGAACCAATTCATATTCCAG
GTGCTATTCAACCACATGGTTTGTTATTAGCTTTGGCTGCTGATATGACCATTGTTGCTGGTTCTGATAA
CTTGCCTGAATTGACTGGTTTAGCTATTGGTGCCTTGATCGGTAGATCTGCTGCTGATGTTTTCGATTCT
GAAACCCATAATAGATTGACTATTGCTTTGGCTGAACCAGGTGCTGCTGTCGGTGCTCCAATTACCGTCG
GTTTCACCATGCGTAAGGATGCCGGTTTCATTGGTTCTTGGCATAGACATGATCAATTAATTTTCTTGGA
ATTGGAACCACCACAACGTGACGTTGCCGAACCACAGGCTTTCTTCCGTAGAACCAACTCTGCTATTAGA
AGATTACAAGCTGCTGAAACTTTGGAATCTGCTTGTGCTGCTGCTGCTCAAGAAGTTCGTAAGATTACTG
GTTTCGATAGAGTTATGATCTACAGATTTGCTTCTGATTTCTCTGGTGAAGTTATTGCTGAAGATAGATG
TGCTGAAGTTGAATCTAAGTTGGGTTTGCATTACCCAGCTTCTACTGTTCCAGCTCAAGCTAGAAGATTG
TACACTATTAATCCAGTTAGAATTATTCCAGATATCAACTACAGACCAGTCCCAGTTACCCCAGATTTGA
ACCCAGTTACTGGTAGACCTATTGATTTATCTTTCGCTATTTTGAGATCTGTTTCCCCATGTCATTTGGA
ATTCATGAGAAACATCGGTATGCATGGTACCATGTCTATTTCTATTTTGAGAGGTGAAAGATTGTGGGGT
TTGATTGTTTGTCATCATAGAACTCCATACTACGTTGACTTGGATGGTAGACAAGCCTGTAAGAGAGTTG
CTGAAAGATTGGCTACCCAAATTGGTGTTATGGAAGAATAAGCGGCCGCCTCGAGGTCGGCGCGCCACTT
CTAAATAAGCGAATTTCTTATGATTTATGATTTTTATTATTAAATAAGTTATAAAAAAAATAAGTGTATA
CAAATTTTAAAGTGACTCTTAGGTTTTAAAACGAAAATTCTTATTCTTGAGTAACTCTTTCCTGTAGGTC
AGGTTGCTTTCTCAGGTATAGTATGAGGTCGCTCTTATTGACCACACCTCTACCGGCAGATCCGCTAGGG
ATAACAGGGTAATATAGATCTGTTTAGCTTGCCTCGTCCCCGCCGGGTCACCCGGCCAGCGACATGGAGG
CCCAGAATACCCTCCTTGACAGTCTTGACGTGCGCAGCTCAGGGGCATGATGTGACTGTCGCCCGTACAT
TTAGCCCATACATCCCCATGTATAATCATTTGCATCCATACATTTTGATGGCCGCACGGCGCGAAGCAAA
AATTACGGCTCCTCGCTGCAGACCTGCGAGCAGGGAAACGCTCCCCTCACAGACGCGTTGAATTGTCCCC
ACGCCGCGCCCCTGTAGAGAAATATAAAAGGTTAGGATTTGCCACTGAGGTTCTTCTTTCATATACTTCC
TTTTAAAATCTTGCTAGGATACAGTTCTCACATCACATCCGAACATAAACAACCATGGGTAAGGAAAAGA
CTCACGTTTCGAGGCCGCGATTAAATTCCAACATGGATGCTGATTTATATGGGTATAAATGGGCTCGCGA
TAATGTCGGGCAATCAGGTGCGACAATCTATCGATTGTATGGGAAGCCCGATGCGCCAGAGTTGTTTCTG
AAACATGGCAAAGGTAGCGTTGCCAATGATGTTACAGATGAGATGGTCAGACTAAACTGGCTGACGGAAT
TTATGCCTCTTCCGACCATCAAGCATTTTATCCGTACTCCTGATGATGCATGGTTACTCACCACTGCGAT
CCCCGGCAAAACAGCATTCCAGGTATTAGAAGAATATCCTGATTCAGGTGAAAATATTGTTGATGCGCTG
GCAGTGTTCCTGCGCCGGTTGCATTCGATTCCTGTTTGTAATTGTCCTTTTAACAGCGATCGCGTATTTC
GTCTCGCTCAGGCGCAATCACGAATGAATAACGGTTTGGTTGATGCGAGTGATTTTGATGACGAGCGTAA
TGGCTGGCCTGTTGAACAAGTCTGGAAAGAAATGCATAAGCTTTTGCCATTCTCACCGGATTCAGTCGTC
ACTCATGGTGATTTCTCACTTGATAACCTTATTTTTGACGAGGGGAAATTAATAGGTTGTATTGATGTTG
GACGAGTCGGAATCGCAGACCGATACCAGGATCTTGCCATCCTATGGAACTGCCTCGGTGAGTTTTCTCC
TTCATTACAGAAACGGCTTTTTCAAAAATATGGTATTGATAATCCTGATATGAATAAATTGCAGTTTCAT
TTGATGCTCGATGAGTTTTTCTAATCAGTACTGACAATAAAAAGATTCTTGTTTTCAAGAACTTGTCATT
TGTATAGTTTTTTTATATTGTAGTTGTTCTATTTTAATCAAATGTTAGCGTGATTTATATTTTTTTTCGC
CTCGACATCATCTGCCCAGATGCGAAGTTAAGTGCGCAGAAAGTAATATCATGCGTCAATCGTATGTGAA
TGCTGGTCGCTATACTGCTGTCGATTCGATACTAACGCCGCCATCCAGTTTAAACGAGCTCGAATTCATC
GATGATATCAGATCCACTAGTGGCCTATGCGGCCGCGGATCTGCCGGTCTCCCTATAGTGAGTCGTATTA
ATTTCGATAAGCCAGGTTAACCTGCATTAATGAATCGGCCAACGCGCGGGGAGAGGCGGTTTGCGTATTG
GGCGCTCTTCCGCTTCCTCGCTCACTGACTCGCTGCGCTCGGTCGTTCGGCTGCGGCGAGCGGTATCAGC
TCACTCAAAGGCGGTAATACGGTTATCCACAGAATCAGGGGATAACGCAGGAAAGAACATGTGAGCAAAA
GGCCAGCAAAAGGCCAGGAACCGTAAAAAGGCCGCGTTGCTGGCGTTTTTCCATAGGCTCCGCCCCCCTG
ACGAGCATCACAAAAATCGACGCTCAAGTCAGAGGTGGCGAAACCCGACAGGACTATAAAGATACCAGGC
GTTTCCCCCTGGAAGCTCCCTCGTGCGCTCTCCTGTTCCGACCCTGCCGCTTACCGGATACCTGTCCGCC
TTTCTCCCTTCGGGAAGCGTGGCGCTTTCTCATAGCTCACGCTGTAGGTATCTCAGTTCGGTGTAGGTCG
TTCGCTCCAAGCTGGGCTGTGTGCACGAACCCCCCGTTCAGCCCGACCGCTGCGCCTTATCCGGTAACTA
TCGTCTTGAGTCCAACCCGGTAAGACACGACTTATCGCCACTGGCAGCAGCCACTGGTAACAGGATTAGC
AGAGCGAGGTATGTAGGCGGTGCTACAGAGTTCTTGAAGTGGTGGCCTAACTACGGCTACACTAGAAGAA
CAGTATTTGGTATCTGCGCTCTGCTGAAGCCAGTTACCTTCGGAAAAAGAGTTGGTAGCTCTTGATCCGG
CAAACAAACCACCGCTGGTAGCGGTGGTTTTTTTGTTTGCAAGCAGCAGATTACGCGCAGAAAAAAAGGA
TCTCAAGAAGATCCTTTGATCTTTTCTACGGGGTCTGACGCTCAGTGGAACGAAAACTCACGTTAAGGGA
TTTTGGTCATGAGATTATCAAAAAGGATCTTCACCTAGATCCTTTTAAATTAAAAATGAAGTTTTAAATC
AATCTAAAGTATATATGAGTAAACTTGGTCTGACAGTTACCAATGCTTAATCAGTGAGGCACCTATCTCA
GCGATCTGTCTATTTCGTTCATCCATAGTTGCCTGACTCCCCGTCGTGTAGATAACTACGATACGGGAGG
GCTTACCATCTGGCCCCAGTGCTGCAATGATACCGCGAGACCCACGCTCACCGGCTCCAGATTTATCAGC
AATAAACCAGCCAGCCGGAAGGGCCGAGCGCAGAAGTGGTCCTGCAACTTTATCCGCCTCCATCCAGTCT
ATTAATTGTTGCCGGGAAGCTAGAGTAAGTAGTTCGCCAGTTAATAGTTTGCGCAACGTTGTTGCCATTG
CTACAGGCATCGTGGTGTCACGCTCGTCGTTTGGTATGGCTTCATTCAGCTCCGGTTCCCAACGATCAAG
GCGAGTTACATGATCCCCCATGTTGTGCAAAAAAGCGGTTAGCTCCTTCGGTCCTCCGATCGTTGTCAGA
AGTAAGTTGGCCGCAGTGTTATCACTCATGGTTATGGCAGCACTGCATAATTCTCTTACTGTCATGCCAT
CCGTAAGATGCTTTTCTGTGACTGGTGAGTACTCAACCAAGTCATTCTGAGAATAGTGTATGCGGCGACC
GAGTTGCTCTTGCCCGGCGTCAATACGGGATAATACCGCGCCACATAGCAGAACTTTAAAAGTGCTCATC
ATTGGAAAACGTTCTTCGGGGCGAAAACTCTCAAGGATCTTACCGCTGTTGAGATCCAGTTCGATGTAAC
CCACTCGTGCACCCAACTGATCTTCAGCATCTTTTACTTTCACCAGCGTTTCTGGGTGAGCAAAAACAGG
AAGGCAAAATGCCGCAAAAAAGGGAATAAGGGCGACACGGAAATGTTGAATACTCATACTCTTCCTTTTT
CAATATTATTGAAGCATTTATCAGGGTTATTGTCT
Features (pLannotate 1.2.2; 11 found; start..end, strand, type, name):
    152..187     +  CDS            rop (fragment): Rop protein, which maintains plasmids at low copy number; rop
    289..340     +  misc_feature   bom (fragment): basis of mobility region from pBR322
    403..421     +  promoter       SP6 promoter: promoter for bacteriophage SP6 RNA polymerase
    491..1438    +  CDS            miRFP680: miRFP680 is a basic (constitutively fluorescent) near ir fluorescent protein published in 2020, derived from Rhodopseudomonas palustris CGA009. It has low acid sensitivity. It requires the cofactor biliverdin for fluorescence.
   1479..1666    +  terminator     ADH1 terminator: S. cerevisiae ADH1; transcription terminator for the S. cerevisiae alcohol dehydrogenase 1 (ADH1) gene
   1741..3097    +  gene           kanMX: yeast selectable marker conferring kanamycin resistance (Wach et al., 1994)
   3202..3220    -  promoter       T7 promoter: promoter for bacteriophage T7 RNA polymerase
   3242..3295    -  CDS            lacI (fragment): lac repressor; lacI; The lac repressor binds to the lac operator to inhibit transcription in E. coli. This inhibition can be relieved by adding lactose or isopropyl-β-D-thiogalactopyranoside (IPTG).
   3478..4066    -  rep_origin     ori: high-copy-number ColE1/pMB1/pBR322/pUC origin of replication
   4237..5097    -  CDS            AmpR: β-lactamase; bla; confers resistance to ampicillin, carbenicillin, and related antibiotics
   5098..57      -  promoter       AmpR promoter (across the origin): bla
