[The description below was written by a language model from this plasmid's Addgene catalogue record and pLannotate feature annotations shown in this document.]
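Description:
pFA6a-link-ymiRFP680-Kan is a yeast tagging vector built on the pFA6a backbone. It serves as a template plasmid for creating gene fusions with a yeast codon-optimized version of the near-infrared fluorescent protein miRFP680. The 5,145 nt plasmid is maintained in E. coli through a high-copy ColE1/pUC-type origin and an ampicillin resistance gene (β-lactamase with its own promoter). The annotated feature table shows no yeast replication origin or centromere. This fits the usual role of pFA6a plasmids as sources of integrating cassettes rather than as episomal expression vectors.

The payload is a two-part module. The first part is the ymiRFP680 coding sequence followed by the S. cerevisiae ADH1 terminator. No yeast promoter is annotated upstream of it, which fits the design: once fused in frame to a chromosomal gene, the fluorescent protein would be expressed from that gene's own promoter. The "link" in the plasmid name suggests a linker sequence ahead of the fluorescent protein, but the record does not annotate or describe one. The second part is the kanMX marker, which confers G418 resistance in yeast and allows selection of cells that have taken up the cassette. miRFP680 is a bacterial phytochrome-derived protein from Rhodopseudomonas palustris and needs biliverdin as a cofactor to fluoresce.

SP6 and T7 promoters flank the module, and short fragments of rop, bom and lacI are backbone remnants with no evident function. The stated purpose is fluorescent tagging of yeast genes with Kan/G418 selection. The record does not give the cloning sites used to insert the fluorescent protein.
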