Addgene plasmid #224090: pFA6a-link-ymiRFP680-Kan
Purpose: Yeast tagging vector to create a gene fusion with yeast optimized miRFP680 with Kan selection
Depositing lab: Bas Teusink. Depositing organization: Vrije Universiteit Amsterdam.
Backbone
  Vector backbone: pFA6A
  Vector type: Yeast Expression
  Selectable markers: Neomycin (select with G418)
Growth in bacteria
  Bacterial resistance: Ampicillin, 100 μg/mL
  Growth temperature: 37°C
  Growth strain: DH5alpha
  Copy number: High Copy
Gene/Insert
  Gene/Insert name: ymiRFP680
  Species: Synthetic
  Tag / fusion protein: ymiRFP680
  Cloning method: Restriction Enzyme; 5′ cloning site Unknown (unknown if destroyed)
Terms and licenses: Academic/Nonprofit Terms; Industry Terms: Not Available to Industry
How to cite: pFA6a-link-ymiRFP680-Kan was a gift from Bas Teusink (Addgene plasmid # 224090 ; http://n2t.net/addgene:224090 ; RRID:Addgene_224090)
